Addgene plasmid #16558: pGL3-OT (wt TCF-4 sites)
Depositing lab: Bert Vogelstein. Depositing organization: Johns Hopkins University and School of Medicine. Publication: The beta-catenin binding domain of adenomatous polyposis coli is sufficient for tumor suppression. Shih IM, Yu J, He TC, Vogelstein B, Kinzler KW. Cancer Res. 2000 Mar 15. 60(6):1671-6. PubMed 10749138.
Backbone
  Vector backbone: pGL3-Basic
  Backbone manufacturer: Promega
  Backbone size w/o insert (bp): 4800
  Vector type: Mammalian Expression, Luciferase
Growth in bacteria
  Bacterial resistance: Ampicillin, 100 μg/mL
  Growth temperature: 37°C
  Growth strain: DH5alpha
  Copy number: High Copy
Gene/Insert
  Gene/Insert name: TCF-4 binding sites
  Species: H. sapiens (human)
  Insert size (bp): 100
  Mutation: 3 copies of wildtype Tcf-4 binding sites
  Entrez Gene: TCF4 (a.k.a. CDG2T, E2-2, FCD2, FECD3, ITF-2, ITF2, PTHS, SEF-2, SEF2, SEF2-1, SEF2-1A, SEF2-1B, SEF2-1D, TCF-4, bHLHb19)
  Tag / fusion protein: Luciferase (C terminal on backbone)
  Cloning method: Restriction Enzyme; 5′ cloning site XhoI (not destroyed); 3′ cloning site XhoI (not destroyed)
  Sequencing primers: 5′ RVprimer3; 3′ LucNrev
Terms and licenses: Academic/Nonprofit Terms; Industry Terms: Not Available to Industry
Depositor comments: TCF-4 wt binding sequence - CCTTTGAT
How to cite: pGL3-OT (wt TCF-4 sites) was a gift from Bert Vogelstein (Addgene plasmid # 16558 ; http://n2t.net/addgene:16558 ; RRID:Addgene_16558)
