[The description below was written by a language model from this plasmid's Addgene catalogue record and pLannotate feature annotations shown in this document.]
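Description:
pGL3-OT (wt TCF-4 sites) is a firefly luciferase reporter plasmid built on the Promega pGL3-Basic backbone and intended for transfection into mammalian cells. It is maintained in E. coli as a high-copy plasmid through a ColE1/pUC-type origin and is selected with ampicillin via the β-lactamase gene and its bla promoter. An f1 phage origin is also present. The sequenced record is about 4.9 kb.

The payload is a short insert of roughly 100 bp, cloned at an XhoI site upstream of the reporter, carrying three copies of the wild-type Tcf-4 binding motif. The feature table places a fragment annotated as a minimal TATA-box promoter between the cloning region and the luc+ coding sequence, although only a small stretch matches that annotation and the catalogue fields do not state which promoter is used. Transcription terminates at the SV40 late polyadenylation signal downstream of luciferase. A synthetic poly(A) signal and an RNA polymerase II pause site lie upstream of the cloning region, a standard pGL3 arrangement that limits read-through from the backbone and keeps background low. The small fragments annotated as large T antigen, TcR and lacZα appear to be backbone remnants rather than functional genes. The catalogue lists luciferase as a C-terminal "tag", but the binding sites are regulatory DNA, so luciferase acts as a transcriptional reporter rather than a fusion partner.

Because luciferase output depends on factors that occupy the Tcf sites, the construct reads out Tcf/β-catenin-dependent transcription. This fits the associated study of the β-catenin binding domain of APC in tumour suppression. The Entrez link to the bHLH gene TCF4 (E2-2) probably reflects a nomenclature overlap with the Wnt-pathway factor Tcf-4.
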