Features (pLannotate 1.2.2; 13 found; start..end, strand, type, name):
    100..148     +  polyA_signal   poly(A) signal: synthetic polyadenylation signal
    162..253     +  misc_feature   pause site: RNA polymerase II transcriptional pause signal from the human α2 globin gene
    304..322     -  misc_feature   MCS (fragment): pUC18/19 multiple cloning site
    363..380     +  promoter       minP (fragment): minimal TATA-box promoter with low basal activity
    444..2096    +  CDS            luciferase: firefly luciferase; luc+; enhanced luc+ version of the luciferase gene
   2137..2258    -  polyA_signal   SV40 poly(A) signal: SV40 polyadenylation signal
   2281..2349    -  CDS            large T antigen (fragment): large T antigen from SV40 (simian virus 40)
   2365..2497    +  CDS            TcR (fragment): tetracycline efflux protein; tet; confers resistance to tetracycline
   2677..3265    -  rep_origin     ori: high-copy-number ColE1/pMB1/pBR322/pUC origin of replication
   3436..4296    -  CDS            AmpR: β-lactamase; bla; confers resistance to ampicillin, carbenicillin, and related antibiotics
   4297..4401    -  promoter       AmpR promoter: bla
   4428..4856    +  rep_origin     f1 ori (sequence partly withheld): f1 bacteriophage origin of replication; arrow indicates direction of (+) strand synthesis
   4888..41      -  CDS            lacZα (fragment) (across the origin): LacZα fragment of β-galactosidase; lacZ fragment
>Addgene plasmid #16558 | pGL3-OT (wt TCF-4 sites) | addgene full sequence | sequence record 152174 | Addgene NGS results
GGAAGGGCGATCGGTGCGGGCCTCTTCGCTATTACGCCAGCCCAAGCTACCATGATAAGTAAGTAATATT
AAGGTACGGGAGGTACTTGGAGCGGCCGCAATAAAATATCTTTATTTTCATTACATCTGTGTGTTGGTTT
TTTGTGTGAATCGATAGTACTAACATACGCTCTCCATCAAAACAAAACGAAACAAAACAAACTAGCAAAA
TAGGCTGTCCCCAGTGCAAGTGCAGGTGCCAGAACATTTCTCTATCGATAGGTACCGAGCTCTTACGCGT
GCTAGCCCGGGCTCGAGCAGCTGAAGCTTGCATGCCTGCAGGATCAAAGGGGGTAAGATCAAAGGGGGTA
AGATCAAAGGTCTAGAGGGTATATAATGGATCCGGTACTCGAGATCTGCGATCTAAGTAAGCTTGGCATT
CCGGTACTGTTGGTAAAGCCACCATGGAAGACGCCAAAAACATAAAGAAAGGCCCGGCGCCATTCTATCC
GCTGGAAGATGGAACCGCTGGAGAGCAACTGCATAAGGCTATGAAGAGATACGCCCTGGTTCCTGGAACA
ATTGCTTTTACAGATGCACATATCGAGGTGGACATCACTTACGCTGAGTACTTCGAAATGTCCGTTCGGT
TGGCAGAAGCTATGAAACGATATGGGCTGAATACAAATCACAGAATCGTCGTATGCAGTGAAAACTCTCT
TCAATTCTTTATGCCGGTGTTGGGCGCGTTATTTATCGGAGTTGCAGTTGCGCCCGCGAACGACATTTAT
AATGAACGTGAATTGCTCAACAGTATGGGCATTTCGCAGCCTACCGTGGTGTTCGTTTCCAAAAAGGGGT
TGCAAAAAATTTTGAACGTGCAAAAAAAGCTCCCAATCATCCAAAAAATTATTATCATGGATTCTAAAAC
GGATTACCAGGGATTTCAGTCGATGTACACGTTCGTCACATCTCATCTACCTCCCGGTTTTAATGAATAC
GATTTTGTGCCAGAGTCCTTCGATAGGGACAAGACAATTGCACTGATCATGAACTCCTCTGGATCTACTG
GTCTGCCTAAAGGTGTCGCTCTGCCTCATAGAACTGCCTGCGTGAGATTCTCGCATGCCAGAGATCCTAT
TTTTGGCAATCAAATCATTCCGGATACTGCGATTTTAAGTGTTGTTCCATTCCATCACGGTTTTGGAATG
TTTACTACACTCGGATATTTGATATGTGGATTTCGAGTCGTCTTAATGTATAGATTTGAAGAAGAGCTGT
TTCTGAGGAGCCTTCAGGATTACAAGATTCAAAGTGCGCTGCTGGTGCCAACCCTATTCTCCTTCTTCGC
CAAAAGCACTCTGATTGACAAATACGATTTATCTAATTTACACGAAATTGCTTCTGGTGGCGCTCCCCTC
TCTAAGGAAGTCGGGGAAGCGGTTGCCAAGAGGTTCCATCTGCCAGGTATCAGGCAAGGATATGGGCTCA
CTGAGACTACATCAGCTATTCTGATTACACCCGAGGGGGATGATAAACCGGGCGCGGTCGGTAAAGTTGT
TCCATTTTTTGAAGCGAAGGTTGTGGATCTGGATACCGGGAAAACGCTGGGCGTTAATCAAAGAGGCGAA
CTGTGTGTGAGAGGTCCTATGATTATGTCCGGTTATGTAAACAATCCGGAAGCGACCAACGCCTTGATTG
ACAAGGATGGATGGCTACATTCTGGAGACATAGCTTACTGGGACGAAGACGAACACTTCTTCATCGTTGA
CCGCCTGAAGTCTCTGATTAAGTACAAAGGCTATCAGGTGGCTCCCGCTGAATTGGAATCCATCTTGCTC
CAACACCCCAACATCTTCGACGCAGGTGTCGCAGGTCTTCCCGACGATGACGCCGGTGAACTTCCCGCCG
CCGTTGTTGTTTTGGAGCACGGAAAGACGATGACGGAAAAAGAGATCGTGGATTACGTCGCCAGTCAAGT
AACAACCGCGAAAAAGTTGCGCGGAGGAGTTGTGTTTGTGGACGAAGTACCGAAAGGTCTTACCGGAAAA
CTCGACGCAAGAAAAATCAGAGAGATCCTCATAAAGGCCAAGAAGGGCGGAAAGATCGCCGTGTAATTCT
AGAGTCGGGGCGGCCGGCCGCTTCGAGCAGACATGATAAGATACATTGATGAGTTTGGACAAACCACAAC
TAGAATGCAGTGAAAAAAATGCTTTATTTGTGAAATTTGTGATGCTATTGCTTTATTTGTAACCATTATA
AGCTGCAATAAACAAGTTAACAACAACAATTGCATTCATTTTATGTTTCAGGTTCAGGGGGAGGTGTGGG
AGGTTTTTTAAAGCAAGTAAAACCTCTACAAATGTGGTAAAATCGATAAGGATCCGTCGACCGATGCCCT
TGAGAGCCTTCAACCCAGTCAGCTCCTTCCGGTGGGCGCGGGGCATGACTATCGTCGCCGCACTTATGAC
TGTCTTCTTTATCATGCAACTCGTAGGACAGGTGCCGGCAGCGCTCTTCCGCTTCCTCGCTCACTGACTC
GCTGCGCTCGGTCGTTCGGCTGCGGCGAGCGGTATCAGCTCACTCAAAGGCGGTAATACGGTTATCCACA
GAATCAGGGGATAACGCAGGAAAGAACATGTGAGCAAAAGGCCAGCAAAAGGCCAGGAACCGTAAAAAGG
CCGCGTTGCTGGCGTTTTTCCATAGGCTCCGCCCCCCTGACGAGCATCACAAAAATCGACGCTCAAGTCA
GAGGTGGCGAAACCCGACAGGACTATAAAGATACCAGGCGTTTCCCCCTGGAAGCTCCCTCGTGCGCTCT
CCTGTTCCGACCCTGCCGCTTACCGGATACCTGTCCGCCTTTCTCCCTTCGGGAAGCGTGGCGCTTTCTC
ATAGCTCACGCTGTAGGTATCTCAGTTCGGTGTAGGTCGTTCGCTCCAAGCTGGGCTGTGTGCACGAACC
CCCCGTTCAGCCCGACCGCTGCGCCTTATCCGGTAACTATCGTCTTGAGTCCAACCCGGTAAGACACGAC
TTATCGCCACTGGCAGCAGCCACTGGTAACAGGATTAGCAGAGCGAGGTATGTAGGCGGTGCTACAGAGT
TCTTGAAGTGGTGGCCTAACTACGGCTACACTAGAAGAACAGTATTTGGTATCTGCGCTCTGCTGAAGCC
AGTTACCTTCGGAAAAAGAGTTGGTAGCTCTTGATCCGGCAAACAAACCACCGCTGGTAGCGGTGGTTTT
TTTGTTTGCAAGCAGCAGATTACGCGCAGAAAAAAAGGATCTCAAGAAGATCCTTTGATCTTTTCTACGG
GGTCTGACGCTCAGTGGAACGAAAACTCACGTTAAGGGATTTTGGTCATGAGATTATCAAAAAGGATCTT
CACCTAGATCCTTTTAAATTAAAAATGAAGTTTTAAATCAATCTAAAGTATATATGAGTAAACTTGGTCT
GACAGTTACCAATGCTTAATCAGTGAGGCACCTATCTCAGCGATCTGTCTATTTCGTTCATCCATAGTTG
CCTGACTCCCCGTCGTGTAGATAACTACGATACGGGAGGGCTTACCATCTGGCCCCAGTGCTGCAATGAT
ACCGCGAGACCCACGCTCACCGGCTCCAGATTTATCAGCAATAAACCAGCCAGCCGGAAGGGCCGAGCGC
AGAAGTGGTCCTGCAACTTTATCCGCCTCCATCCAGTCTATTAATTGTTGCCGGGAAGCTAGAGTAAGTA
GTTCGCCAGTTAATAGTTTGCGCAACGTTGTTGCCATTGCTACAGGCATCGTGGTGTCACGCTCGTCGTT
TGGTATGGCTTCATTCAGCTCCGGTTCCCAACGATCAAGGCGAGTTACATGATCCCCCATGTTGTGCAAA
AAAGCGGTTAGCTCCTTCGGTCCTCCGATCGTTGTCAGAAGTAAGTTGGCCGCAGTGTTATCACTCATGG
TTATGGCAGCACTGCATAATTCTCTTACTGTCATGCCATCCGTAAGATGCTTTTCTGTGACTGGTGAGTA
CTCAACCAAGTCATTCTGAGAATAGTGTATGCGGCGACCGAGTTGCTCTTGCCCGGCGTCAATACGGGAT
AATACCGCGCCACATAGCAGAACTTTAAAAGTGCTCATCATTGGAAAACGTTCTTCGGGGCGAAAACTCT
CAAGGATCTTACCGCTGTTGAGATCCAGTTCGATGTAACCCACTCGTGCACCCAACTGATCTTCAGCATC
TTTTACTTTCACCAGCGTTTCTGGGTGAGCAAAAACAGGAAGGCAAAATGCCGCAAAAAAGGGAATAAGG
GCGACACGGAAATGTTGAATACTCATACTCTTCCTTTTTCAATATTATTGAAGCATTTATCAGGGTTATT
GTCTCATGAGCGGATACATATTTGAATGTATTTAGAAAAATAAACAAATAGGGGTTCCGCGCACATTTCC
CCGAAAAGTGCCACCTG
[124 nt withheld, positions 4428-4551]
C
[91 nt withheld, positions 4553-4643]
A
[49 nt withheld, positions 4645-4693]
CCTTTGACGTTGGAGTCCACGTTCTTT
[37 nt withheld, positions 4721-4757]
ACCCTATCTCGGTCTATTCTTTTGATTTATAAGGGATTTTGCCGATTTCGGCCTATTGGTTAAAAAATGA
GCTGATTTAACAAAAATTTAACGCGAATTTTAACAAAATATTAACGCTTACAATTTGCCATTCGCCATTC
AGGCTGCGCAACTGTTG
