>Addgene plasmid #16558 | pGL3-OT (wt TCF-4 sites) | addgene partial sequence | sequence record 23093 | 16558 with LucNrev
TCGCGGAAGATGGCGCCGGGCCTTTCTTTATGTTTTTGGCGTCTTCCATGGTGGCTTTACCAACAGTACC
GGAATGCCAAGCTTACTTAGATCGCAGATCTCGAGTACCGGATCCATTATATACCCTCTAGACCTTTGAT
CTTACCCCCTTTGATCTTACCCCCTTTGATCCTGCAGGCATGCAAGCTTCAGCTGCTCGAGCCCGGGCTA
GCACGCGTAAGAGCTCGGTACCTATCGATAGAGAAATGTTCTGGCACCTGCACTTGCACTGGGGACAGCC
TATTTTGCTAGTTTGTTTTGTTTCGTTTTGTTTTGATGGAGAGCGTATGTTAGTACTATCGATTCACACA
AAAAACCAACACACAGATGTAATGAAAATAAAGATATTTTATTGCGGCCGCTCCAAGTACCTCCCGTACC
TTAATATTACTTACTTATCATGGTAGCTTGGGCTGGCGTAATAGCGAAGAGGCCCGCACCGATCGCCCTT
CCCAACAGTTGCGCAGCCTGAATGGCGAATGGCAAATTGTAAGCGTTAATATTTTGTTAAAATTCGCGTT
AAATTTTTGTTAAATCAGCTCATTTTTTAACCAATAGGCCGAAATCGGCAAAATCCCTTATAAATCAAAA
GAATAGACCGAGATAGGGTTGAGTGTTGTTCCAGTTTGGAACAAGAGTCC
